>Addgene plasmid #73018 | pET28b-BE1 | depositor full sequence | sequence record 133944 | pET28b-BE1 full plasmid sequence
TGGCGAATGGG
[124 nt withheld, positions 12-135]
C
[91 nt withheld, positions 137-227]
A
[49 nt withheld, positions 229-277]
CCTTTGACGTTGGAGTCCACGTTCTTT
[37 nt withheld, positions 305-341]
ACCCTATCTCGGTCTATTCTTTTGATTTATAAGGGATTTTGCCGATTTCGGCCTATTGGTTAAAAAATGA
GCTGATTTAACAAAAATTTAACGCGAATTTTAACAAAATATTAACGCTTACAATTTAGGTGGCACTTTTC
GGGGAAATGTGCGCGGAACCCCTATTTGTTTATTTTTCTAAATACATTCAAATATGTATCCGCTCATGAA
TTAATTCTTAGAAAAACTCATCGAGCATCAAATGAAACTGCAATTTATTCATATCAGGATTATCAATACC
ATATTTTTGAAAAAGCCGTTTCTGTAATGAAGGAGAAAACTCACCGAGGCAGTTCCATAGGATGGCAAGA
TCCTGGTATCGGTCTGCGATTCCGACTCGTCCAACATCAATACAACCTATTAATTTCCCCTCGTCAAAAA
TAAGGTTATCAAGTGAGAAATCACCATGAGTGACGACTGAATCCGGTGAGAATGGCAAAAGTTTATGCAT
TTCTTTCCAGACTTGTTCAACAGGCCAGCCATTACGCTCGTCATCAAAATCACTCGCATCAACCAAACCG
TTATTCATTCGTGATTGCGCCTGAGCGAGACGAAATACGCGATCGCTGTTAAAAGGACAATTACAAACAG
GAATCGAATGCAACCGGCGCAGGAACACTGCCAGCGCATCAACAATATTTTCACCTGAATCAGGATATTC
TTCTAATACCTGGAATGCTGTTTTCCCGGGGATCGCAGTGGTGAGTAACCATGCATCATCAGGAGTACGG
ATAAAATGCTTGATGGTCGGAAGAGGCATAAATTCCGTCAGCCAGTTTAGTCTGACCATCTCATCTGTAA
CATCATTGGCAACGCTACCTTTGCCATGTTTCAGAAACAACTCTGGCGCATCGGGCTTCCCATACAATCG
ATAGATTGTCGCACCTGATTGCCCGACATTATCGCGAGCCCATTTATACCCATATAAATCAGCATCCATG
TTGGAATTTAATCGCGGCCTAGAGCAAGACGTTTCCCGTTGAATATGGCTCATAACACCCCTTGTATTAC
TGTTTATGTAAGCAGACAGTTTTATTGTTCATGACCAAAATCCCTTAACGTGAGTTTTCGTTCCACTGAG
CGTCAGACCCCGTAGAAAAGATCAAAGGATCTTCTTGAGATCCTTTTTTTCTGCGCGTAATCTGCTGCTT
GCAAACAAAAAAACCACCGCTACCAGCGGTGGTTTGTTTGCCGGATCAAGAGCTACCAACTCTTTTTCCG
AAGGTAACTGGCTTCAGCAGAGCGCAGATACCAAATACTGTCCTTCTAGTGTAGCCGTAGTTAGGCCACC
ACTTCAAGAACTCTGTAGCACCGCCTACATACCTCGCTCTGCTAATCCTGTTACCAGTGGCTGCTGCCAG
TGGCGATAAGTCGTGTCTTACCGGGTTGGACTCAAGACGATAGTTACCGGATAAGGCGCAGCGGTCGGGC
TGAACGGGGGGTTCGTGCACACAGCCCAGCTTGGAGCGAACGACCTACACCGAACTGAGATACCTACAGC
GTGAGCTATGAGAAAGCGCCACGCTTCCCGAAGGGAGAAAGGCGGACAGGTATCCGGTAAGCGGCAGGGT
CGGAACAGGAGAGCGCACGAGGGAGCTTCCAGGGGGAAACGCCTGGTATCTTTATAGTCCTGTCGGGTTT
CGCCACCTCTGACTTGAGCGTCGATTTTTGTGATGCTCGTCAGGGGGGCGGAGCCTATGGAAAAACGCCA
GCAACGCGGCCTTTTTACGGTTCCTGGCCTTTTGCTGGCCTTTTGCTCACATGTTCTTTCCTGCGTTATC
CCCTGATTCTGTGGATAACCGTATTACCGCCTTTGAGTGAGCTGATACCGCTCGCCGCAGCCGAACGACC
GAGCGCAGCGAGTCAGTGAGCGAGGAAGCGGAAGAGCGCCTGATGCGGTATTTTCTCCTTACGCATCTGT
GCGGTATTTCACACCGCAATGGTGCACTCTCAGTACAATCTGCTCTGATGCCGCATAGTTAAGCCAGTAT
ACACTCCGCTATCGCTACGTGACTGGGTCATGGCTGCGCCCCGACACCCGCCAACACCCGCTGACGCGCC
CTGACGGGCTTGTCTGCTCCCGGCATCCGCTTACAGACAAGCTGTGACCGTCTCCGGGAGCTGCATGTGT
CAGAGGTTTTCACCGTCATCACCGAAACGCGCGAGGCAGCTGCGGTAAAGCTCATCAGCGTGGTCGTGAA
GCGATTCACAGATGTCTGCCTGTTCATCCGCGTCCAGCTCGTTGAGTTTCTCCAGAAGCGTTAATGTCTG
GCTTCTGATAAAGCGGGCCATGTTAAGGGCGGTTTTTTCCTGTTTGGTCACTGATGCCTCCGTGTAAGGG
GGATTTCTGTTCATGGGGGTAATGATACCGATGAAACGAGAGAGGATGCTCACGATACGGGTTACTGATG
ATGAACATGCCCGGTTACTGGAACGTTGTGAGGGTAAACAACTGGCGGTATGGATGCGGCGGGACCAGAG
AAAAATCACTCAGGGTCAATGCCAGCGCTTCGTTAATACAGATGTAGGTGTTCCACAGGGTAGCCAGCAG
CATCCTGCGATGCAGATCCGGAACATAATGGTGCAGGGCGCTGACTTCCGCGTTTCCAGACTTTACGAAA
CACGGAAACCGAAGACCATTCATGTTGTTGCTCAGGTCGCAGACGTTTTGCAGCAGCAGTCGCTTCACGT
TCGCTCGCGTATCGGTGATTCATTCTGCTAACCAGTAAGGCAACCCCGCCAGCCTAGCCGGGTCCTCAAC
GACAGGAGCACGATCATGCGCACCCGTGGGGCCGCCATGCCGGCGATAATGGCCTGCTTCTCGCCGAAAC
GTTTGGTGGCGGGACCAGTGACGAAGGCTTGAGCGAGGGCGTGCAAGATTCCGAATACCGCAAGCGACAG
GCCGATCATCGTCGCGCTCCAGCGAAAGCGGTCCTCGCCGAAAATGACCCAGAGCGCTGCCGGCACCTGT
CCTACGAGTTGCATGATAAAGAAGACAGTCATAAGTGCGGCGACGATAGTCATGCCCCGCGCCCACCGGA
AGGAGCTGACTGGGTTGAAGGCTCTCAAGGGCATCGGTCGAGATCCCGGTGCCTAATGAGTGAGCTAACT
TACATTAATTGCGTTGCGCTCACTGCCCGCTTTCCAGTCGGGAAACCTGTCGTGCCAGCTGCATTAATGA
ATCGGCCAACGCGCGGGGAGAGGCGGTTTGCGTATTGGGCGCCAGGGTGGTTTTTCTTTTCACCAGTGAG
ACGGGCAACAGCTGATTGCCCTTCACCGCCTGGCCCTGAGAGAGTTGCAGCAAGCGGTCCACGCTGGTTT
GCCCCAGCAGGCGAAAATCCTGTTTGATGGTGGTTAACGGCGGGATATAACATGAGCTGTCTTCGGTATC
GTCGTATCCCACTACCGAGATATCCGCACCAACGCGCAGCCCGGACTCGGTAATGGCGCGCATTGCGCCC
AGCGCCATCTGATCGTTGGCAACCAGCATCGCAGTGGGAACGATGCCCTCATTCAGCATTTGCATGGTTT
GTTGAAAACCGGACATGGCACTCCAGTCGCCTTCCCGTTCCGCTATCGGCTGAATTTGATTGCGAGTGAG
ATATTTATGCCAGCCAGCCAGACGCAGACGCGCCGAGACAGAACTTAATGGGCCCGCTAACAGCGCGATT
TGCTGGTGACCCAATGCGACCAGATGCTCCACGCCCAGTCGCGTACCGTCTTCATGGGAGAAAATAATAC
TGTTGATGGGTGTCTGGTCAGAGACATCAAGAAATAACGCCGGAACATTAGTGCAGGCAGCTTCCACAGC
AATGGCATCCTGGTCATCCAGCGGATAGTTAATGATCAGCCCACTGACGCGTTGCGCGAGAAGATTGTGC
ACCGCCGCTTTACAGGCTTCGACGCCGCTTCGTTCTACCATCGACACCACCACGCTGGCACCCAGTTGAT
CGGCGCGAGATTTAATCGCCGCGACAATTTGCGACGGCGCGTGCAGGGCCAGACTGGAGGTGGCAACGCC
AATCAGCAACGACTGTTTGCCCGCCAGTTGTTGTGCCACGCGGTTGGGAATGTAATTCAGCTCCGCCATC
GCCGCTTCCACTTTTTCCCGCGTTTTCGCAGAAACGTGGCTGGCCTGGTTCACCACGCGGGAAACGGTCT
GATAAGAGACACCGGCATACTCTGCGACATCGTATAACGTTACTGGTTTCACATTCACCACCCTGAATTG
ACTCTCTTCCGGGCGCTATCATGCCATACCGCGAAAGGTTTTGCGCCATTCGATGGTGTCCGGGATCTCG
ACGCTCTCCCTTATGCGACTCCTGCATTAGGAAGCAGCCCAGTAGTAGGTTGAGGCCGTTGAGCACCGCC
GCCGCAAGGAATGGTGCATGCAAGGAGATGGCGCCCAACAGTCCCCCGGCCACGGGGCCTGCCACCATAC
CCACGCCGAAACAAGCGCTCATGAGCCCGAAGTGGCGAGCCCGATCTTCCCCATCGGTGATGTCGGCGAT
ATAGGCGCCAGCAACCGCACCTGTGGCGCCGGTGATGCCGGCCACGATGCGTCCGGCGTAGAGGATCGAG
ATCTCGATCCCGCGAAATTAATACGACTCACTATAGGGGAATTGTGAGCGGATAACAATTCCCCTCTAGA
AATAATTTTGTTTAACTTTAAGAAGGAGATATACCATGGGCAGCAGCCATCATCATCATCATCACATGTC
TTCTGAAACCGGTCCGGTTGCGGTTGACCCGACCCTGCGTCGTCGTATCGAACCGCACGAATTCGAAGTT
TTCTTCGACCCGCGTGAACTGCGTAAAGAAACCTGCCTGCTGTACGAAATCAACTGGGGTGGTCGTCACT
CTATCTGGCGTCACACCTCTCAGAACACCAACAAACACGTTGAAGTTAACTTCATCGAAAAATTCACCAC
CGAACGTTACTTCTGCCCGAACACCCGTTGCTCTATCACCTGGTTCCTGTCTTGGTCTCCGTGCGGTGAA
TGCTCTCGTGCGATCACCGAATTCCTGTCTCGTTACCCGCACGTTACCCTGTTCATCTACATCGCGCGTC
TGTACCACCACGCGGACCCGCGTAACCGTCAGGGTCTGCGTGACCTGATCTCTTCTGGTGTTACCATCCA
GATCATGACCGAACAGGAATCTGGTTACTGCTGGCGTAACTTCGTTAACTACTCTCCGTCTAACGAAGCG
CACTGGCCGCGTTACCCGCACCTGTGGGTTCGTCTGTACGTTCTGGAACTGTACTGCATCATCCTGGGTC
TGCCGCCGTGCCTGAACATCCTGCGTCGTAAACAGCCGCAGCTGACCTTCTTCACCATCGCGCTGCAGTC
TTGCCACTACCAGCGTCTGCCGCCGCACATCCTGTGGGCGACCGGTCTGAAATCCGGTAGCGAAACACCG
GGGACTTCAGAATCGGCCACCCCGGAGTCTGATAAGAAATACTCAATAGGCTTAGCTATCGGCACAAATA
GCGTCGGATGGGCGGTGATCACTGATGAATATAAGGTTCCGTCTAAAAAGTTCAAGGTTCTGGGAAATAC
AGACCGCCACAGTATCAAAAAAAATCTTATAGGGGCTCTTTTATTTGACAGTGGAGAGACAGCGGAAGCG
ACTCGTCTCAAACGGACAGCTCGTAGAAGGTATACACGTCGGAAGAATCGTATTTGTTATCTACAGGAGA
TTTTTTCAAATGAGATGGCGAAAGTAGATGATAGTTTCTTTCATCGACTTGAAGAGTCTTTTTTGGTGGA
AGAAGACAAGAAGCATGAACGTCATCCTATTTTTGGAAATATAGTAGATGAAGTTGCTTATCATGAGAAA
TATCCAACTATCTATCATCTGCGAAAAAAATTGGTAGATTCTACTGATAAAGCGGATTTGCGCTTAATCT
ATTTGGCCTTAGCGCATATGATTAAGTTTCGTGGTCATTTTTTGATTGAGGGAGATTTAAATCCTGATAA
TAGTGATGTGGACAAACTATTTATCCAGTTGGTACAAACCTACAATCAATTATTTGAAGAAAACCCTATT
AACGCAAGTGGAGTAGATGCTAAAGCGATTCTTTCTGCACGATTGAGTAAATCAAGACGATTAGAAAATC
TCATTGCTCAGCTCCCCGGTGAGAAGAAAAATGGCTTATTTGGGAATCTCATTGCTTTGTCATTGGGTTT
GACCCCTAATTTTAAATCAAATTTTGATTTGGCAGAAGATGCTAAATTACAGCTTTCAAAAGATACTTAC
GATGATGATTTAGATAATTTATTGGCGCAAATTGGAGATCAATATGCTGATTTGTTTTTGGCAGCTAAGA
ATTTATCAGATGCTATTTTACTTTCAGATATCCTAAGAGTAAATACTGAAATAACTAAGGCTCCCCTATC
AGCTTCAATGATTAAACGCTACGATGAACATCATCAAGACTTGACTCTTTTAAAAGCTTTAGTTCGACAA
CAACTTCCAGAAAAGTATAAAGAAATCTTTTTTGATCAATCAAAAAACGGATATGCAGGTTATATTGATG
GGGGAGCTAGCCAAGAAGAATTTTATAAATTTATCAAACCAATTTTAGAAAAAATGGATGGTACTGAGGA
ATTATTGGTGAAACTAAATCGTGAAGATTTGCTGCGCAAGCAACGGACCTTTGACAACGGCTCTATTCCC
CATCAAATTCACTTGGGTGAGCTGCATGCTATTTTGAGAAGACAAGAAGACTTTTATCCATTTTTAAAAG
ACAATCGTGAGAAGATTGAAAAAATCTTGACTTTTCGAATTCCTTATTATGTTGGTCCATTGGCGCGTGG
CAATAGTCGTTTTGCATGGATGACTCGGAAGTCTGAAGAAACAATTACCCCATGGAATTTTGAAGAAGTT
GTCGATAAAGGTGCTTCAGCTCAATCATTTATTGAACGCATGACAAACTTTGATAAAAATCTTCCAAATG
AAAAAGTACTACCAAAACATAGTTTGCTTTATGAGTATTTTACGGTTTATAACGAATTGACAAAGGTCAA
ATATGTTACTGAAGGAATGCGAAAACCAGCATTTCTTTCAGGTGAACAGAAGAAAGCCATTGTTGATTTA
CTCTTCAAAACAAATCGAAAAGTAACCGTTAAGCAATTAAAAGAAGATTATTTCAAAAAAATAGAATGTT
TTGATAGTGTTGAAATTTCAGGAGTTGAAGATAGATTTAATGCTTCATTAGGTACCTACCATGATTTGCT
AAAAATTATTAAAGATAAAGATTTTTTGGATAATGAAGAAAATGAAGATATCTTAGAGGATATTGTTTTA
ACATTGACCTTATTTGAAGATAGGGAGATGATTGAGGAAAGACTTAAAACATATGCTCACCTCTTTGATG
ATAAGGTGATGAAACAGCTTAAACGTCGCCGTTATACTGGTTGGGGACGTTTGTCTCGAAAATTGATTAA
TGGTATTAGGGATAAGCAATCTGGCAAAACAATATTAGATTTTTTGAAATCAGATGGTTTTGCCAATCGC
AATTTTATGCAGCTGATCCATGATGATAGTTTGACATTTAAAGAAGACATTCAAAAAGCACAAGTGTCTG
GACAAGGCGATAGTTTACATGAACATATTGCAAATTTAGCTGGTAGCCCTGCTATTAAAAAAGGTATTTT
ACAGACTGTAAAAGTTGTTGATGAATTGGTCAAAGTAATGGGGCGGCATAAGCCAGAAAATATCGTTATT
GAAATGGCACGTGAAAATCAGACAACTCAAAAGGGCCAGAAAAATTCGCGAGAGCGTATGAAACGAATCG
AAGAAGGTATCAAAGAATTAGGAAGTCAGATTCTTAAAGAGCATCCTGTTGAAAATACTCAATTGCAAAA
TGAAAAGCTCTATCTCTATTATCTCCAAAATGGAAGAGACATGTATGTGGACCAAGAATTAGATATTAAT
CGTTTAAGTGATTATGATGTCGATGCCATTGTTCCACAAAGTTTCCTTAAAGACGATTCAATAGACAATA
AGGTCTTAACGCGTTCTGATAAAAATCGTGGTAAATCGGATAACGTTCCAAGTGAAGAAGTAGTCAAAAA
GATGAAAAACTATTGGAGACAACTTCTAAACGCCAAGTTAATCACTCAACGTAAGTTTGATAATTTAACG
AAAGCTGAACGTGGAGGTTTGAGTGAACTTGATAAAGCTGGTTTTATCAAACGCCAATTGGTTGAAACTC
GCCAAATCACTAAGCATGTGGCACAAATTTTGGATAGTCGCATGAATACTAAATACGATGAAAATGATAA
ACTTATTCGAGAGGTTAAAGTGATTACCTTAAAATCTAAATTAGTTTCTGACTTCCGAAAAGATTTCCAA
TTCTATAAAGTACGTGAGATTAACAATTACCATCATGCCCATGATGCGTATCTAAATGCCGTCGTTGGAA
CTGCTTTGATTAAGAAATATCCAAAACTTGAATCGGAGTTTGTCTATGGTGATTATAAAGTTTATGATGT
TCGTAAAATGATTGCTAAGTCTGAGCAAGAAATAGGCAAAGCAACCGCAAAATATTTCTTTTACTCTAAT
ATCATGAACTTCTTCAAAACAGAAATTACACTTGCAAATGGAGAGATTCGCAAACGCCCTCTAATCGAAA
CTAATGGGGAAACTGGAGAAATTGTCTGGGATAAAGGGCGAGATTTTGCCACAGTGCGCAAAGTATTGTC
CATGCCCCAAGTCAATATTGTCAAGAAAACAGAAGTACAGACAGGCGGATTCTCCAAGGAGTCAATTTTA
CCAAAAAGAAATTCGGACAAGCTTATTGCTCGTAAAAAAGACTGGGATCCAAAAAAATATGGTGGTTTTG
ATAGTCCAACGGTAGCTTATTCAGTCCTAGTGGTTGCTAAGGTGGAAAAAGGGAAATCGAAGAAGTTAAA
ATCCGTTAAAGAGTTACTAGGGATCACAATTATGGAAAGAAGTTCCTTTGAAAAAAATCCGATTGACTTT
TTAGAAGCTAAAGGATATAAGGAAGTTAAAAAAGACTTAATCATTAAACTACCTAAATATAGTCTTTTTG
AGTTAGAAAACGGTCGTAAACGGATGCTGGCTAGTGCCGGAGAATTACAAAAAGGAAATGAGCTGGCTCT
GCCAAGCAAATATGTGAATTTTTTATATTTAGCTAGTCATTATGAAAAGTTGAAGGGTAGTCCAGAAGAT
AACGAACAAAAACAATTGTTTGTGGAGCAGCATAAGCATTATTTAGATGAGATTATTGAGCAAATCAGTG
AATTTTCTAAGCGTGTTATTTTAGCAGATGCCAATTTAGATAAAGTTCTTAGTGCATATAACAAACATAG
AGACAAACCAATACGTGAACAAGCAGAAAATATTATTCATTTATTTACGTTGACGAATCTTGGAGCTCCC
GCTGCTTTTAAATATTTTGATACAACAATTGATCGTAAACGATATACGTCTACAAAAGAAGTTTTAGATG
CCACTCTTATCCATCAATCCATCACTGGTCTTTATGAAACACGCATTGATTTGAGTCAGCTAGGAGGTGA
CTGAAGCAGCGGCCTGGTGCCGCGCGGCAGCCATATGGCTAGCATGACTGGTGGACAGCAAATGGGTCGG
GATCCGAATTCGAGCTCCGTCGACAAGCTTGCGGCCGCACTCGAGCACCACCACCACCACCACTGAGATC
CGGCTGCTAACAAAGCCCGAAAGGAAGCTGAGTTGGCTGCTGCCACCGCTGAGCAATAACTAGCATAACC
CCTTGGGGCCTCTAAACGGGTCTTGAGGGGTTTTTTGCTGAAAGGAGGAACTATATCCGGAT
Features (pLannotate 1.2.2; 23 found; start..end, strand, type, name):
     12..440     +  rep_origin     f1 ori (sequence partly withheld): f1 bacteriophage origin of replication; arrow indicates direction of (+) strand synthesis
    493..550     +  promoter       AmpR promoter (fragment): bla
    559..1374    -  CDS            KanR: aminoglycoside phosphotransferase; aph(3')-Ia; confers resistance to kanamycin in bacteria or G418 (Geneticin®) in eukaryotes
   1496..2084    +  rep_origin     ori: high-copy-number ColE1/pMB1/pBR322/pUC origin of replication
   2270..2409    -  misc_feature   bom: basis of mobility region from pBR322
   2511..2702    -  CDS            rop: Rop protein, which maintains plasmids at low copy number; rop
   2719..3099    +  CDS            YPB1_ECOLX: Protein predicted: Swiss-Prot protein existence level 4. From Escherichia coli.
   3171..3462    -  CDS            TcR (fragment): tetracycline efflux protein; tet; confers resistance to tetracycline
   3477..3498    -  protein_bind   CAP binding site: CAP binding activates transcription in the presence of cAMP. E. coli catabolite activator protein
   3511..4593    -  CDS            lacI: lac repressor; lacI; The lac repressor binds to the lac operator to inhibit transcription in E. coli. This inhibition can be relieved by adding lactose or isopropyl-β-D-thiogalactopyranoside (IPTG).
   4594..4671    -  promoter       lacI promoter: lacI
   4679..4958    -  CDS            TcR (fragment): tetracycline efflux protein; tet; confers resistance to tetracycline
   4980..4998    +  promoter       T7 promoter: promoter for bacteriophage T7 RNA polymerase
   4999..5023    +  protein_bind   lac operator: The lac repressor binds to the lac operator to inhibit transcription in E. coli. This inhibition can be relieved by adding lactose or isopropyl-β-D-thiogalactopyranoside (IPTG). lac repressor encoded by lacI
   5038..5060    +  RBS            RBS: efficient ribosome binding site from bacteriophage T7 gene 10 (Olins and Rangwala, 1989)
   5079..5095    +  CDS            capTEV™ (fragment): composite tag for in vivo biotinylation, TEV protease cleavage, and 6xHis tagging
   5097..5783    +  CDS            Apobec1: ABEC1_RAT - Experimental evidence at protein level: Swiss-Prot protein existence level 1. Catalytic component of the apolipoprotein B mRNA editing enzyme complex which is responsible for the postranscriptional editing of a CAA codon for Gln to a UAA codon for stop in the APOB mRNA. May also play a role in the epigenetic regulation of gene expression by participating in DNA demethylation. From Rattus norvegicus (Rat).
   5832..9935    +  CDS            dCas9: catalytically dead mutant of the Cas9 endonuclease from the Streptococcus pyogenes Type II CRISPR/Cas system RNA-guided DNA-binding protein that lacks endonuclease activity due to the D10A mutation in the RuvC catalytic domain and the H840A mutation in the HNH catalytic domain
   9945..9962    +  CDS            thrombin site: thrombin recognition and cleavage site
   9966..9998    +  CDS            T7 tag (gene 10 leader): leader peptide from bacteriophage T7 gene 10 promotes efficient translation in E. coli
  10047..10064   +  CDS            9xHis (fragment): 9xHis affinity tag
  10074..10123   +  CDS            SET1 (fragment): solubility-enhancement tag derived from T7 phage gene 10B
  10131..10178   +  terminator     T7 terminator: transcription terminator for bacteriophage T7 RNA polymerase
