[The description below was written by a language model from this plasmid's Addgene catalogue record and pLannotate feature annotations shown in this document.]
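Description:
pET28b-BE1 is a bacterial expression plasmid built on the Novagen pET28b backbone for producing the first-generation base editor BE1 as a recombinant protein in E. coli. The 10.2 kb plasmid carries a kanamycin resistance gene (aph(3')-Ia) for selection and replicates from a pBR322-type ColE1 origin accompanied by the bom region and the rop gene, which keeps copy number low, consistent with the catalogue entry. An f1 phage origin is also present, along with short remnants of the tetracycline resistance gene left over from the backbone's lineage.

The 4.9 kb insert encodes His6-rAPOBEC1-XTEN-dCas9: the rat cytidine deaminase APOBEC1 joined through an XTEN linker (named in the record, falling in the unannotated gap between the two coding features) to catalytically dead Streptococcus pyogenes Cas9 bearing the D10A and H840A mutations. In this fusion, dCas9 provides guide RNA-programmed DNA binding without cutting, while the tethered deaminase acts on cytosines at the bound target site, allowing base conversion without a double-strand break. Expression is driven by a T7 promoter followed by a lac operator and the T7 gene 10 ribosome binding site, and it ends at the T7 terminator. The plasmid-borne lacI gene supplies the repressor, so expression is IPTG-inducible in hosts providing T7 RNA polymerase. The N-terminal His6 tag permits nickel affinity purification. Downstream of dCas9, the annotation picks up a thrombin site, T7 tag and His-tag fragment from the pET28b polylinker region; the record does not indicate whether these are translated. The purified protein is suited to in vitro characterisation of base editing activity.
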