Addgene plasmid #73018: pET28b-BE1
Purpose: Expresses BE1 with N-terminal His6 tag in E. Coli
Depositing lab: David Liu. Depositing organization: Harvard University. Publication: Programmable editing of a target base in genomic DNA without double-stranded DNA cleavage. Komor AC, Kim YB, Packer MS, Zuris JA, Liu DR. Nature. 2016 Apr 20. doi: 10.1038/nature17946. PubMed 27096365.
Backbone
  Vector backbone: pET28b
  Backbone manufacturer: Novagen
  Backbone size w/o insert (bp): 5334
  Total vector size (bp): 10203
  Vector type: Bacterial Expression
Growth in bacteria
  Bacterial resistance: Kanamycin, 50 μg/mL
  Growth temperature: 37°C
  Growth strain: DH5alpha
  Copy number: Low Copy
Gene/Insert
  Gene/Insert name: BE1 (alt name: His6-rAPOBEC1-XTEN-dCas9)
  Species: R. norvegicus (rat); S. pyogenes
  Insert size (bp): 4869
  Promoter: T7
  Tag / fusion protein: His6 tag (N terminal on insert)
  Cloning method: Ligation Independent Cloning
  Sequencing primers: 5′ T7 promoter; 3′ T7 terminator
Terms and licenses: Academic/Nonprofit Terms; Industry Terms: Not Available to Industry
How to cite: pET28b-BE1 was a gift from David Liu (Addgene plasmid # 73018 ; http://n2t.net/addgene:73018 ; RRID:Addgene_73018)
