>Addgene plasmid #73018 | pET28b-BE1 | addgene partial sequence | sequence record 137075 | T7term 5'-GCTAGTTATTGCTCAGCGG-3'
GCAGCCGGATCTCAGTGGTGGTGGTGGTGGTGCTCGAGTGCGGCCGCAAGCTTGTCGACGGAGCTCGAAT
TCGGATCCCGACCCATTTGCTGTCCACCAGTCATGCTAGCCATATGGCTGCCGCGCGGCACCAGGCCGCT
GCTTCAGTCACCTCCTAGCTGACTCAAATCAATGCGTGTTTCATAAAGACCAGTGATGGATTGATGGATA
AGAGTGGCATCTAAAACTTCTTTTGTAGACGTATATCGTTTACGATCAATTGTTGTATCAAAATATTTAA
AAGCAGCGGGAGCTCCAAGATTCGTCAACGTAAATAAATGAATAATATTTTCTGCTTGTTCACGTATTGG
TTTGTCTCTATGTTTGTTATATGCACTAAGAACTTTATCTAAATTGGCATCTGCTAAAATAACACGCTTA
GAAAATTCACTGATTTGCTCAATAATCTCATCTAAATAATGCTTATGCTGCTCCACAAACAATTGTTTTT
GTTCGTTATCTTCTGGACTACCCTTCAACTTTTCATAATGACTAGCTAAATATAAAAAATTCACATATTT
GCTTGGCAGAGCCAGCTCATTTCCTTTTTGTAATTCTCCGGCACTAGCCAGCATCCGTTTACGACCGTTT
TCTAACTCAAAAAGACTATATTTAGGTAGTTTAATGATTAAGTCTTTTTTAACTTCCTTATATCCTTTAG
CTTCTAA
