>Addgene plasmid #73018 | pET28b-BE1 | addgene partial sequence | sequence record 137286 | pBRrevBam 5'-GGTGATGTCGGCGATATAGG-3'
ATGCGTCCGGCGTAGAGGATCGAGATCTCGATCCCGCGAAATTAATACGACTCACTATAGGGGAATTGTG
AGCGGATAACAATTCCCCTCTAGAAATAATTTTGTTTAACTTTAAGAAGGAGATATACCATGGGCAGCAG
CCATCATCATCATCATCACATGTCTTCTGAAACCGGTCCGGTTGCGGTTGACCCGACCCTGCGTCGTCGT
ATCGAACCGCACGAATTCGAAGTTTTCTTCGACCCGCGTGAACTGCGTAAAGAAACCTGCCTGCTGTACG
AAATCAACTGGGGTGGTCGTCACTCTATCTGGCGTCACACCTCTCAGAACACCAACAAACACGTTGAAGT
TAACTTCATCGAAAAATTCACCACCGAACGTTACTTCTGCCCGAACACCCGTTGCTCTATCACCTGGTTC
CTGTCTTGGTCTCCGTGCGGTGAATGCTCTCGTGCGATCACCGAATTCCTGTCTCGTTACCCGCACGTTA
CCCTGTTCATCTACATCGCGCGTCTGTACCACCACGCGGACCCGCGTAACCGTCAGGGTCTGCGTGACCT
GATCTCTTCTGGTGTTACCATC
